Addgene plasmid #39748: KHBD00727
Depositing lab: Bart Deplancke. Depositing organization: Swiss Federal Institute of Technology (EPFL). Publication: Automated protein-DNA interaction screening of Drosophila regulatory elements. Korneel Hens, Jean-Daniel Feuz, Alina Isakova, Antonina Lagovitina, Andreas Massouras, Julien Bryois, Patrick Callaerts, Susan E. Celniker, Bart Deplancke. Nat Methods. 2011 Oct 30;8(12):1065-70. 10.1038/nmeth.1763 PubMed 22037703.
Backbone
  Vector backbone: pDONR221
  Backbone manufacturer: Invitrogen
  Backbone size w/o insert (bp): 2536
  Vector type: Gateway DONR vector
Growth in bacteria
  Bacterial resistance: Kanamycin, 50 μg/mL
  Growth temperature: 37°C
  Growth strain: DH5alpha
  Copy number: High Copy
Gene/Insert
  Gene/Insert name: CG9932 (alt name: FBgn0032469)
  Species: D. melanogaster (fly)
  Insert size (bp): 5963
  Entrez Gene: CG9932 (a.k.a. Dmel_CG9932, Dmel\CG9932, EP2317, Ef4A, elF-4A)
  Promoter: none
  Cloning method: Gateway Cloning
  Sequencing primers: 5′ M13-F20; 3′ M13R
Terms and licenses: Academic/Nonprofit Terms; Industry Terms: Not Available to Industry
Depositor comments: Please note that the ORFs in this collection were cloned open-ended (without a stop codon).
How to cite: KHBD00727 was a gift from Bart Deplancke (Addgene plasmid # 39748 ; http://n2t.net/addgene:39748 ; RRID:Addgene_39748)
