[The description below was written by a language model from this plasmid's Addgene catalogue record.]
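Description:
KHBD00727 is a Gateway entry clone built in the pDONR221 backbone (Invitrogen), carrying the open reading frame of the Drosophila melanogaster gene CG9932 (FBgn0032469). The backbone contributes about 2.5 kb and the insert is recorded as roughly 6 kb. The plasmid is maintained at high copy in standard E. coli cloning strains and selected with kanamycin. No feature table accompanies the record, so the exact positions of the recombination sites, origin and marker are not documented. An insert placed into a pDONR vector by Gateway recombination is normally flanked by attL sites, and the M13 forward and reverse priming sites listed for sequencing lie just outside the insert.

The record states that there is no promoter, which fits the role of an entry clone: it is not an expression construct but a shuttle for the coding sequence. An LR recombination reaction moves the ORF into any compatible destination vector, and that vector supplies the promoter, tags and host-specific elements. The depositor notes that ORFs in this collection were cloned open-ended, without a stop codon, so CG9932 can be fused in frame to C-terminal tags or domains encoded by the destination vector. This also means that a stop codon must be provided downstream by the destination vector.

The clone belongs to a collection associated with a study on automated screening of protein–DNA interactions at Drosophila regulatory elements. This suggests it was intended as a source of the ORF for building fusion constructs in such interaction assays, although the record does not name particular destination vectors.
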