>Addgene plasmid #39748 | KHBD00727 | depositor partial sequence | sequence record 50188 | KHBD00727 sequence 5963 bps
ATGGACCTGCCTTCAATGGTGCAGCGTTCAGGAGACACGCTCATCGTGCGCAGCGTGGTCAGCGGCAATC
AGCTGTACACGGAGCAGGGTGGCCACCAGCCCACCAGTGGGAACACGGGACACATGACGAGCAACTCGAA
CAGCAATACGCCAGTGGCACAGGCGAACTCATCCCTTTTGGAGCGACATGTGGAGCGTTTCCGGCTGCAA
CAGTTGCTGCAACAACAGCGCCAAGCAGCAGCTGCAGTTGCCGTTGTGAACAGCGTGCAGCAGCAGCAGC
AACAGCAGCCACAGCAGGTCGGCATGGATGCCAAGGAGGAGGGCCTGCCGCAGTGCAAGATCAAGCGGAA
CTATAGCTGCAACCACTGTGCGTACTTCACACAGAATCCGCGCTATCACTTGACCCATCTGCGCGATGTG
CACGGCGAGAAGATAGTGATCAACAAGTGCAAGCTGTGCCTGTACGCATCGCGACATTTCCAGAAGCTGG
TGCGGCACATGAAAATGGTGCACGGCTGCACGGACGGCATTCCCAGTGGTCATGGTCAGGCCAGGGGCAA
GAGGGGCATGAGCCGGGAGGCACGCAAGCGCCGGCTGGAGGAGAGCGTGGGTGTAATGGGTGGCCAATCC
CTGACAGTCACCGTTCCGGATGTTCCCACGCTGGAGCAAGTGAAGCGAGAGCTGCTCCTGCAGGAGGAGA
AGCTGCAGCGGGACATTCAGGCCTTCAACCAGCGACAGCGCGAGGAGCAGCAGCGCGAACAGCAGCGTGA
ACTGGAACTGGTGGCCACCAGTGCGTATGAGCGACAAATGCAGGTCCTTCGCGACTACGAGCGTCAGTCG
CCCGCCGAACCACCAACTCCTTCGCCTACCAGCGGATCGGCAACGCCCCCCTCCAACGGGGAGGAGCCCC
AGAACCGGCTGCTCAAGTGTAGCGCCTGCGAGTTCACCACCCTCTATCGAACCCAACTGCGTGCCCACGA
GCTGGCCGAGCACGGCAAGACCAAGTTCTTCCGCTGCGACAAGTGCAGCTATGTGACCCACATCAAGGCG
CGCTTTAGCAAGCACGTCAAGTACCACTCCATGCCGATGATCAAGTGCGTCACCTGCGACTTCCGCACGC
CCTACAAATGGAATCTGGACAGGCACATGAAGAATCATGGCGGCGCGGGAGCCTTCAAGTGCGCCGCTTG
CGACTTTACCGCTGACATCAAGCAATCGCTGACGGTCCACGAGATGAACCACCATGTGCCGCCGGTGGGC
AATGCCGGCTCCATTTGGCCAAGACGCCAGAATAAAGTCGGAGCGAGCGAGATGTGCGAGGATTTCCTCA
GCGATTCCGCCGAACTGGAGGATCAATATAACAACAACAACGTCGATGACGAACTGGACGGCGTCGATGA
TGCCGACGAGGCAATGAGTGGAGGGGAGGAGCAACCGTTGCACCTCCATCACTACGGCAAACGGAGCAAG
TACGACGATGAGGAGGAGCCCACAGATCTCTCGCAGAAGGGCGGATGCTCCTCGGACACCTCCAGTGTGG
GAACGCCCACGCCGAGGGCACAGCGAACCATGCCCAATCTCATACCGATCAGCAAGGGGGCCAAAGACGT
ATTAAACCTTTCGAAGGAGACGAATGCCTCGCGCAGTTCCCTGACGGAGATCGCCTCGATGTTCTTCAAT
GAGAAACAGATCTCGGAGATGCTTGACAAGTCGGATGTGCCACAATTGTCGCCGGCAACGACTGTGGCCT
CCCAGAACTCGACGCGCAGCCAATTGACCAAGAAATCCAGTTTCATGGACAAACTGAAGACGGGGGCGCA
GCACGAGAATCTGGTGTGCCAGTGCGGTCATGTGGCCAAGTGCCTTTCGGAGTCGATCATCCACGGCAAG
AGCTGTCACGCCTCGGCGGTGATCATCGACGAGGATGAAGCTGGTCTGCACGAGGACGATGGCGACGATC
GGCTGGAGATCGATGAGGATGACGAAGATCACCACTCGCATTCGGCCCTGAATCTCAGTGTGACGGGATC
GACGCGTTGCCAGCACTGCCGGCACCGCTGCAAGTCCTCCACAGATCTGATGCACCATCTGAAGCAGTGC
GTCGAGGCGATCCGTTGCGCCAACGAGATGTACGACTCGAATTCCGGCGAGAGTGGCGATCGGCGACCGG
ACTCGCAGAGCCTCCAGCAGCAGGCGGCCGTCCAGCAGCAGCGGGTGTGCATCTGGAACAAGGCCACCAA
GGAGATCGTCGCCGCAGCGGCCGCATCCCTACAGCAGAACAAGAACAACCACAACCTGGTTAAGTCCCCA
ACCGGAAGTCAGGCGGCCAGTAACGAGGAGAACAGCTACTATGGCGTAGAAACGGCACCCGGATACGGCG
AGATGACACCGGAGGAAGAGGCAGCCAACTCCTCGCTGAAGAAGGTGTACAAGTGTCCGCACTGCAGCTT
CTGGGCCTCCACGGCGTCCCGCTTCCACGTCCACATCGTGGGCCATCTGAACAAGAAGCCCTTTGAGTGC
TCCCTCTGCTCGTACCGCTCCAACTGGCGCTGGGACATCACCAAGCACATCCGATTGAAGACGATCCGCG
ATCCCTCGCACAAGACGGCCAAGGTACTGATGAACGACGAGACGGGCCGCCGGAACTACACCAAGTACAA
CAAGTACATCACCCTGATGAAGGTAACAGAGGAGGATGGTGATCCCAAGCTGATGAAGTCCGGCGAGATG
ACACCGAACCAGGTGGCCTCGTTGGCCTTCCTCAAGGACTATGCCAAGGTGGGCTCGGTTTCCGGGCAGG
ATATCACATTGGAACCAGTGCTTCCCAACAAACCCAATGTACTGGACGATGCCCATTTGGCGGACAACCT
TATACGGATTCCCTTGCTGGCCACCATGATGAATGCCGCCATGGCGCAACAGCAACACCAGCAGCAGCAG
CAGAAGGAGCATCAGTCCACGATGATCACGCCCTCTGTGACCATTTCCCCGGTGAAGCGATCCAATCAGG
CATCCGTTATGCAGGGCAAGCCCAGCGACGACCTGATCACCGAGGTCCACCAGGAGGGCAATGAGAAGAG
GACCGTCTATCGGTGCCGCAAGTGTAACTTCGGGCACCAGAATCGCGATGCTGTGCTGGCGCACGTAAAG
ATTCACTACCAGGACGCCAGCTATCCGAAGTCCAACTCTGGGAACTCCAGTACTTCGCCACTGCAGGTAT
CCGTGGGCGGAAGTCCACAATTCTACATGAACAAGGTCTTTGCCGCCATGTGCCTGTCGCAGACCCAGTC
ACAGTCGTCGCCCAACTCCGGCTCTGCCGGAACAAGTCCGGCCATCTCGGCCGGTCTGCTGCAGCGGGCC
ATACAGGAGGCCCAGCACTCGCCAACTCCGAACGCCAGCGCTCTAAGCGGACTTGCTTTGGCGTTGGCGG
GCGGAAAGCCACAAGCCAATACGACGAAAGCCAGTGCCGCCTCCATTTTAGAGCACGGTGAGCAGAAAGC
GAGTCAAAACGAGGCAAGTGCCGACAGTCTGACGTCGCCGAACACCACCACCACGAACTCAACCACTAGT
AGAACCACCAAAGACACCACCGCCAGATCGCTGCAGGATCTGCTCACCTCACCGCGCAGTGCCAGAAATG
GAAATCATCCTTCTAACGCTAACAGTAACTCGGTTGTGGGAAATGGACTCCGGCTGGATGCCGTCTACGT
CGCCTCATCCACCAACAATACCACAACACCACCACCACCTCCCACCAACTCAGTCAGCAAGCCCAATGCA
TCGCCTTTGCCACGGCCTGTCGCTTAAAGCATTCCGGGGATATTCGGATCGAGACCCTTGAGCGAGGAGC
CAGTGTCTCGGCGAACGCACCACCCATCTACCGACCCCTGGGAGCAGGTGCCAGCAACGAATCCCAGTCC
CACATCCACAATCCGTCGAATCCCATCACCAGCAACATCCTGAAGTCCGGCAGCAACACGAATGCCAACA
GCAACATCAACAGCAATAGTGCGCAGCCCCTGCTGCTGACCACCAAGCAGCTGGAGCAGATCTTCCACAC
ACCGCTCTCCGCCAGCGCCGCAGCCGTGGTGAATGCGGCCAACACCCAGCAGGATATCCAAGCGGCGGCA
GCCTATTGGGCAGCAGCCTGCAAAGCAGTGGTGGCCAACAGCAGCGCCGAGGAGTTGCTGCAGTTGCAGC
AGAATGACCAGATCGAGATAACCCGCCTGCCGACCACGACAGAGCACTCCATCGGATCCAGCGGCAACAA
TACCAAGAGCAAGCAGCAAAAGTGTCCGGTCTGTCCGTACATCTCGGAGAGCAAATCCCAGATGAACTAC
CATGTGTCGCTGCACAAGCCCACGCAATACGAGTGCCGCCTGTGCACATTTGTGTGTGCCAAAAAGCAGC
ATCTGAGCAGCCACATGAGAACGGTGCACCAGCAGCAGATGGTGGCATCGGGAGCAGGTGCAGCCGCAGG
AGCAGCCGGAGGAGTAGGAGGCGGCGGAGCTGCCTCACTGGGTCTGGACTTTAGTGTGGCCCTGCAGTTG
GCCGCAGCTGCCAAGCAGGTGCAACAACTGCCCGCATCAACACCGCTCTCCATCGATTTGTCCCAAATTC
AGATGGATGCCGCCTCCGATGCGGAGCTCAATCCACAGCAACTGCCGCCGGAGTACCAGTACAAGCTGAT
TAGTTACTGTCCCAGGTGTCCGGCTCGCTTTGCCCAGAAGCACAATGACGAGCGCAATGCCAAGCAAGAG
CTAGAGCAGCATTTGCTGGCCCACAGCGATCAGGAGCCGGAGGATCAGGACCCGAGCTATGTCTGCGCCT
ATTGTGAGTATCGTACGTCGGAGGAGACTATGCTCCAACTGCACCGTGCGGTGCACATGTCCCACTACCA
GGAGAAGTGCCAGGAGCTCTATAGGAACTGCAAGGAGGATGTCGAGTATCCGGCACCCAAGTTGCTGCAG
CTGACTGGTCCCGAAACCATTTGGGTGGTGGATAACGAATTGAGCTTGCAACTGCTGCAGCAGACTACCG
GCGGTGCAGTTAGTACCTCCACCGGTGGGTTTGACAACCAGAACTCTCTGCTCAAGAAGCAGCTGGAATC
GGGCGGTGGCCAGATGGTCCCACTTCCCCGGGAAGTATCGGTGAACAAAAACGAGGCCGAAGCCCCCGAG
GAGGACGAGGAGCGACATAGCAGCTCCACACCGTCGACCAGCGCTTCGGTGGCCACCAGTGATTTGGCCG
CAGATGGCAGCAGTGATGCAGGATCCGTTGACATGCCCCAGTCCATTCCGGCACCGGAACGCTGTCTCCA
CTGTCCATTCGAGACGCAGCAGCACGAGGAGCTGATGCAGCATCTACAGAAGCACGCCTGCGTAAATCCT
CCACCTCCCAACTGCCAGAAATGTGCCCATTGTGATTACAATGCCAATGAGGAGGCGGAAATGGAGGAGC
ACACGGCGCTGCATTTCAATGCTGGTGAGAAGCTCAAGTCCGTGGAGTTCTTCACCTGCTACGATCAGCT
GGAGATCAGCGTGGAGCGGGAACCGGAGGAGACCGCTGACTCAAAGGTGGAGCAGACCGAGCACAACAAC
AACCAGGACAATGTGATGAACGCCAATGTGCAGCAGCAGCAGCAACAGCAGCCAAGCAGCAGCGGCCCAG
ATGAACAGCCAGCTGTCGAGGGAATGGAGGAGTCGTCGGCCAAAAAGTCCAGCACAAAGTTGATTCTGTA
CAAGAACGATGGCGGCTTGAGTGTGAAGCTCTCCCAGGATGAGGGCGCCAATTCAGAGTCCCAGAAGAGC
GAGAATATCAGCGATCGCCTGCGCAGAAGGATCCTTCGGGGAAGTGCCAACCAGTCGGAGGACGCCACTT
CCACCTCCGGCCAGGAGCGACCCGCAACACCGGAAAAAATGATACTGGTCAATGCCCAGACGGGCAAAGT
CATTTCCAGAAAG
