>Addgene plasmid #39748 | KHBD00727 | addgene partial sequence | sequence record 52343 | M13Rev
GCTTTCTTATAATGCCAACTTTGTACAAGAAAGTTGGCAACTTTCTGGAAATGACTTTGCCCGTCTGGGC
ATTGACCAGTATCATTTTTTCCGGTGTTGCGGGTCGCTCCTGGCCGGAGGTGGAAGTGGCGTCCTCCGAC
TGGTTGGCACTTCCCCGAAGGATCCTTCTGCGCAGGCGATCGCTGATATTCTCGCTCTTCTGGGACTCTG
AATTGGCGCCCTCATCCTGGGAGAGCTTCACACTCAAGCCGCCATCGTTCTTGTACAGAATCAACTTTGT
GCTGGACTTTTTGGCCGACGACTCCTCCATTCCCTCGACAGCTGGCTGTTCATCTGGGCCGCTGCTGCTT
GGCTGCTGTTGCTGCTGCTGCTGCACATTGGCGTTCATCACATTGTCCTGGTTGTTGTTGTGCTCGGTCT
GCTCCACCTTTGAGTCAGCGGTCTCCTCCGGTTCCCGCTCCACGCTGATCTCCAGCTGATCGTAGCAGGT
GAAGAACTCCACGGACTTGAGCTTCTCACCAGCATTGAAATGCAGCGCCGTGTGCTCCTCCATTTCCGCC
TCCTCATTGGCATTGTAATCACA
